Addgene plasmid #215627: pPB-TetON-mEGFP-HOXD4_AroPERFECT
Purpose: For integration of HOXD4 AroPERFECT mEGFP
Depositing lab: Denes Hnisz. Depositing organization: Max Planck Institute for Molecular Genetics. Publication: An activity-specificity trade-off encoded in human transcription factors. Naderi J, Magalhaes AP, Kibar G, Stik G, Zhang Y, Mackowiak SD, Wieler HM, Rossi F, Buschow R, Christou-Kent M, Alcoverro-Bertran M, Graf T, Vingron M, Hnisz D. Nat Cell Biol. 2024 Aug;26(8):1309-1321. doi: 10.1038/s41556-024-01411-0. Epub 2024 Jul 5. PubMed 38969762.
Backbone
  Vector backbone: PB-TetON
  Vector type: Mammalian Expression
Growth in bacteria
  Bacterial resistance: Ampicillin, 100 μg/mL
  Growth temperature: 37°C
  Growth strain: DH5alpha
  Copy number: High Copy
Gene/Insert
  Gene/Insert name: HOXD4 AroPERFECT
  Species: H. sapiens (human)
  Entrez Gene: HOXD4 (a.k.a. HHO.C13, HOX-5.1, HOX4, HOX4B, Hox-4.2)
  Tag / fusion protein: mEGFP (N terminal on insert)
  Cloning method: Gibson Cloning
Terms and licenses: Academic/Nonprofit Terms; Industry Terms: Not Available to Industry
How to cite: pPB-TetON-mEGFP-HOXD4_AroPERFECT was a gift from Denes Hnisz (Addgene plasmid # 215627 ; http://n2t.net/addgene:215627 ; RRID:Addgene_215627)
