[The description below was written by a language model from this plasmid's Addgene catalogue record and pLannotate feature annotations shown in this document.]
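Description:
pPB-TetON-mEGFP-HOXD4_AroPERFECT is a mammalian expression plasmid built on the PB-TetON backbone and intended, according to its stated purpose, for integrating a doxycycline-inducible HOXD4 variant fused to mEGFP into cells. The "PB" in the name suggests a piggyBac transposon design, but the feature table does not annotate any transposon terminal repeats, so this rests on the name and purpose alone. In bacteria the 9,062 nt plasmid is maintained at high copy through a ColE1/pUC-type origin and selected with ampicillin (AmpR under its own bla promoter). An f1 origin and remnants of lac/lacZα cloning-vector sequence are also present, along with fragments matching lambda phage portal protein that are most likely stuffer or spurious hits.

The payload is an all-in-one Tet-On system. A TRE3G promoter drives the human HOXD4 AroPERFECT coding sequence joined to EGFP, followed by an HSV TK polyadenylation signal. The catalogue lists mEGFP as an N-terminal tag, whereas the annotated sequence places the EGFP coding region immediately downstream of HOXD4, so the two sources disagree on orientation of the fusion. The record does not define the AroPERFECT changes. A second, constitutive unit uses the EF-1α core promoter with an HTLV-1 LTR fragment to express a reverse tetracycline transactivator (annotated as rtTA3 with a VP16-derived activation domain), followed by puromycin N-acetyltransferase and an SV40 poly(A) signal. Puromycin therefore selects stably modified cells, and doxycycline lets the transactivator switch on the fluorescent HOXD4 fusion. The construct comes from work on an activity-specificity trade-off in human transcription factors.
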