Features (pLannotate 1.2.2; 24 found; start..end, strand, type, name):
     21..140     +  CDS            B (fragment): PORTL_LAMBD - Experimental evidence at protein level: Swiss-Prot protein existence level 1. Forms the portal vertex of the capsid (PubMed:6228056, PubMed:6232391). This portal plays critical roles in head assembly, genome packaging, neck/tail attachment, and genome ejection (Probable). The portal protein multimerizes as a single ring-shaped homododecamer arranged around a central channel (PubMed:6232391). Binds to the terminase subunits to form the packaging machine (PubMed:7799432). From Escherichia phage lambda (Bacteriophage lambda).
    658..1036    +  promoter       TRE3G promoter: 3rd-generation Tet-responsive promoter that can be activated by binding of Tet-On® 3G
   1055..1819    +  CDS            HOXD4: HXD4_HUMAN - Also known as HOX4B. Experimental evidence at protein level: Swiss-Prot protein existence level 1. Sequence-specific transcription factor which is part of a developmental regulatory system that provides cells with specific positional identities on the anterior-posterior axis. From Homo sapiens (Human).
   1826..2539    +  CDS            EGFP: EGFP is a basic (constitutively fluorescent) green fluorescent protein published in 1996, derived from Aequorea victoria. It is reported to be a rapidly-maturing weak dimer with moderate acid sensitivity.
   2670..2718    +  polyA_signal   HSV TK poly(A) signal: herpes simplex virus thymidine kinase polyadenylation signal (Cole and Stacy, 1985)
   2809..2825    -  polyA_signal   bGH poly(A) signal (fragment): bovine growth hormone polyadenylation signal
   2949..3160    +  promoter       EF-1α core promoter: core promoter for human elongation factor EF-1α
   3173..3441    +  LTR            5' LTR (truncated): truncated 5' long terminal repeat (LTR) from human T-cell leukemia virus (HTLV) type 1
   3475..4172    +  CDS            rtTA3 (fragment): reverse tetracycline transactivator 3 activates expression from Tet-responsive promoters in the presence of doxycycline
   4102..4212    +  CDS            VP48: 3 tandem repeats of the minimal activation domain of herpes simplex virus VP16 (Cheng et al., 2013)
   4273..4872    +  CDS            PuroR: puromycin N-acetyltransferase; pac from Streptomyces alboniger; confers resistance to puromycin
   4873..4900    +  misc_feature   WPRE (fragment): woodchuck hepatitis virus posttranscriptional regulatory element
   4905..5026    +  polyA_signal   SV40 poly(A) signal: SV40 polyadenylation signal
   5044..5136    +  ncRNA          G-CSF SLDE: Accession: RF00183 - G-CSF factor stem-loop destabilising element (SLDE)
   5833..6300    +  CDS            B (fragment): PORTL_LAMBD - Experimental evidence at protein level: Swiss-Prot protein existence level 1. Forms the portal vertex of the capsid (PubMed:6228056, PubMed:6232391). This portal plays critical roles in head assembly, genome packaging, neck/tail attachment, and genome ejection (Probable). The portal protein multimerizes as a single ring-shaped homododecamer arranged around a central channel (PubMed:6232391). Binds to the terminase subunits to form the packaging machine (PubMed:7799432). From Escherichia phage lambda (Bacteriophage lambda).
   6338..6354    -  protein_bind   lac operator: The lac repressor binds to the lac operator to inhibit transcription in E. coli. This inhibition can be relieved by adding lactose or isopropyl-β-D-thiogalactopyranoside (IPTG). lac repressor encoded by lacI
   6362..6392    -  promoter       lac promoter: promoter for the E. coli lac operon
   6407..6428    -  protein_bind   CAP binding site: CAP binding activates transcription in the presence of cAMP. E. coli catabolite activator protein
   6441..6533    -  CDS            lacI (fragment): lac repressor; lacI; The lac repressor binds to the lac operator to inhibit transcription in E. coli. This inhibition can be relieved by adding lactose or isopropyl-β-D-thiogalactopyranoside (IPTG).
   6716..7304    -  rep_origin     ori: high-copy-number ColE1/pMB1/pBR322/pUC origin of replication
   7475..8335    -  CDS            AmpR: β-lactamase; bla; confers resistance to ampicillin, carbenicillin, and related antibiotics
   8336..8440    -  promoter       AmpR promoter: bla
   8493..8921    -  rep_origin     f1 ori (sequence partly withheld): f1 bacteriophage origin of replication; arrow indicates direction of (+) strand synthesis
   8926..19      -  CDS            lacZα (fragment) (across the origin): LacZα fragment of β-galactosidase; lacZ fragment
>Addgene plasmid #215627 | pPB-TetON-mEGFP-HOXD4_AroPERFECT | addgene full sequence | sequence record 426918 | Addgene NGS Result
GTAAAACGACGGCCAGTGAGCGCGCCTCGTTCATTCACGTTTTTGAACCCGTGGAGGACGGGCAGACTCG
CGGTGCAAATGTGTTTTACAGCGTGATGGAGCAGATGAAGATGCTCGACACGCTGCAGAACACGCAGCTA
GATTAACCCTAGAAAGATAATCATATTGTGACGTACGTTAAAGATAATCATGTGTAAAATTGACGCATGT
GTTTTATCGGTCTGTATATCGAGGTTTATTTATTAATTTGAATAGATATTAAGTTTTATTATATTTACAC
TTACATACTAATAATAAATTCAACAAACAATTTATTTATGTTTATTTATTTATTAAAAAAAACAAAAACT
CAAAATTTCTTCTATAAAGTAACAAAACTTTTATGAGGGACAGCCCCCCCCCAAAGCCCCCAGGGATGTA
ATTACGTCCCTCCCCCGCTAGGGGGCAGCAGCGAGCCGCCCGGGGCTCCGCTCCGGTCCGGCGCTCCCCC
CGCATCCCCGAGCCGGCAGCGTGCGGGGACAGCCCGGGCACGGGGAAGGTGGCACGGGATCGCTTTCCTC
TGAACGCTTCTCGCTGCTCTTTGAGCCTGCAGACACCTGGGGGGATACGGGGAAAAGGCCTCCACGGCCA
CTAGTCTTTCGTCTTCAAGAATTCCTCGAGTTTACTCCCTATCAGTGATAGAGAACGTATGAAGAGTTTA
CTCCCTATCAGTGATAGAGAACGTATGCAGACTTTACTCCCTATCAGTGATAGAGAACGTATAAGGAGTT
TACTCCCTATCAGTGATAGAGAACGTATGACCAGTTTACTCCCTATCAGTGATAGAGAACGTATCTACAG
TTTACTCCCTATCAGTGATAGAGAACGTATATCCAGTTTACTCCCTATCAGTGATAGAGAACGTATAAGC
TTTAGGCGTGTACGGTGGGCGCCTATAAAAGCAGAGCTCGTTTAGTGAACCGTCAGATCGCCTGGAGCAA
TTCCACAACACTTTTGTCTTATACCAACTTTCCGTACCACTTCCTACCCTCGTAAAGGTCTAGAGCTAGC
CACCATGGTGATGTCATCAATGGTTAATTACTCTAAAGTTGATCCTAAACCACCATTTTGTGAAGAACTT
CAAGGTGGGCTTTATGGGGAACAAGGAGCTGATGGTGGATATGGGGCACAAGGGGCGGATCAACCATTTC
CTGGCCTGCCCAGGCCAGATGGCTTTGAACAACCAGGCGGGAGTGGTCCTTTTGGCCCAGGATCAGCCCT
TCCAGCATACAGGGGACATGGTCAGGAACCCGGATACGGTCCTGGCGGACATGCTGCGCCTTATGGGGAA
CCATGTCCGGCGCCACCCTATGCACCCCCACCTGCACCTCTCCCATATGGAGCAAGGGCAAGCCAAAGCG
ATTATCCTAAACAACCCCCTTCAGGCACATATGCCCTGAAACAACCTGCGGTTGTATGGCCAATGAAGAA
AGTCCACGTGAATTCGGTGAACCCCAACTACACCGGTGGGGAACCCAAGCGGTCCCGAACGGCCTACACC
CGGCAGCAAGTCCTAGAACTGGAAAAAGAATTTCATTTTAACAGGTATCTGACAAGGCGCCGTCGGATTG
AAATCGCTCACACCCTGTGTCTGTCGGAGCGCCAGATCAAGATCTGGTTCCAGAACCGGAGGATGAAGTG
GAAAAAAGATCATAAGCTGCCCAACACTAAAGGCAGGTCATCGTCCTCATCTTCCTCCTCATCTTGCTCC
TCCTCAGTCGCCCCCAGCCAGCATTTACAGCCGATGGCCAAAGACCACCACACGGACCTGACGACCTTAT
GTACCGTGAGCAAGGGCGAGGAGCTGTTCACCGGGGTGGTGCCCATCCTGGTCGAGCTGGACGGCGACGT
AAACGGCCACAAGTTCAGCGTGTCCGGCGAGGGCGAGGGCGATGCCACCTACGGCAAGCTGACCCTGAAG
TTCATCTGCACCACCGGCAAGCTGCCCGTGCCCTGGCCCACCCTCGTGACCACCCTGACCTACGGCGTGC
AGTGCTTCAGCCGCTACCCCGACCACATGAAGCAGCACGACTTCTTCAAGTCCGCCATGCCCGAAGGCTA
CGTCCAGGAGCGCACCATCTTCTTCAAGGACGACGGCAACTACAAGACCCGCGCCGAGGTGAAGTTCGAG
GGCGACACCCTGGTGAACCGCATCGAGCTGAAGGGCATCGACTTCAAGGAGGACGGCAACATCCTGGGGC
ACAAGCTGGAGTACAACTACAACAGCCACAACGTCTATATCATGGCCGACAAGCAGAAGAACGGCATCAA
GGTGAACTTCAAGATCCGCCACAACATCGAGGACGGCAGCGTGCAGCTCGCCGACCACTACCAGCAGAAC
ACCCCCATCGGCGACGGCCCCGTGCTGCTGCCCGACAACCACTACCTGAGCACCCAGTCCGCCCTGAGCA
AAGACCCCAACGAGAAGCGCGATCACATGGTCCTGCTGGAGTTCGTGACCGCCGCCGGGATCACTCTCGG
CATGGACGAGCTGTACAAGACCGGTTGACCGGTTAGTAATGAGTTTAAACGGGGGAGGAAGACCGGTTGA
CCGGTTAGTAATGAGTTTAAACGGGGGAGGCTAACTGAAACACGGAAGGAGACAATACCGGAAGGAACCC
GCGCTATGACGGCAATAAAAAGACAGAATAAAACGCACGGGTGTTGGGTCGTTTGTTCATAAACGCGGGG
TTCGGTCCCAGGGCTGGCACTCTGTCGATACCCCACCGAGACCCCATTGGGGCCAATACGCCCGCGTTTC
TTCCTTTTCCCCACCCCACCCCCCAAGTTCGGGTGAAGGCCCAGGGCTCGCAGCCAACGTCGGGGCGGCA
GGCCCTGCCATAGCAGATCTGCGAAATCGGATCCAGCTGAATCTAAGTGGATCTGCGATCGCTCCGGTGC
CCGTCAGTGGGCAGAGCGCACATCGCCCACAGTCCCCGAGAAGTTGGGGGGAGGGGTCGGCAATTGAACG
GGTGCCTAGAGAAGGTGGCGCGGGGTAAACTGGGAAAGTGATGTCGTGTACTGGCTCCGCCTTTTTCCCG
AGGGTGGGGGAGAACCGTATATAAGTGCAGTAGTCGCCGTGAACGTTCTTTTTCGCAACGGGTTTGCCGC
CAGAACACAGCTGAAGCTTCGAGGGGCTCGCATCTCTCCTTCACGCGCCCGCCGCCCTACCTGAGGCCGC
CATCCACGCCGGTTGAGTCGCGTTCTGCCGCCTCCCGCCTGTGGTGCCTCCTGAACTGCGTCCGCCGTCT
AGGTAAGTTTAAAGCTCAGGTCGAGACCGGGCCTTTGTCCGGCGCTCCCTTGGAGCCTACCTAGACTCAG
CCGGCTCTCCACGCTTTGCCTGACCCTGCTTGCTCAACTCTACGTCTTTGTTTCGTTTTCTGTTCTGCGC
CGTTACAGATCTAAGCTGTGACCGGCGCCTACTCTAGAGCCGCCATGTCTAGACTGGACAAGAGCAAAGT
CATAAACTCTGCTCTGGAATTACTCAATGGAGTCGGTATCGAAGGCCTGACGACAAGGAAACTCGCTCAA
AAGCTGGGAGTTGAGCAGCCTACCCTGTACTGGCACGTGAAGAACAAGCGGGCCCTGCTCGATGCCCTGC
CAATCGAGATGCTGGACAGGCATCATACCCACTCCTGCCCCCTGGAAGGCGAGTCATGGCAAGACTTTCT
GCGGAACAACGCCAAGTCATACCGCTGTGCTCTCCTCTCACATCGCGACGGGGCTAAAGTGCATCTCGGC
ACCCGCCCAACAGAGAAACAGTACGAAACCCTGGAAAATCAGCTCGCGTTCCTGTGTCAGCAAGGCTTCT
CCCTGGAGAACGCACTGTACGCTCTGTCCGCCGTGGGCCACTTTACACTGGGCTGCGTATTGGAGGAACA
GGAGCATCAAGTAGCAAAAGAGGAAAGAGAGACACCTACCACCGATTCTATGCCCCCACTTCTGAAACAA
GCAATTGAGCTGTTCGACCGGCAGGGAGCCGAACCTGCCTTCCTTTTCGGCCTGGAACTAATCATATGTG
GCCTGGAGAAACAGCTAAAGTGCGAAAGCGGCGGGCCGACCGACGCCCTTGACGATTTTGACTTAGACAT
GCTCCCAGCCGATGCCCTTGACGACTTTGACCTTGATATGCTGCCTGCTGACGCTCTTGACGATTTTGAC
CTTGACATGCTCCCCGGGGAGGGCAGAGGAAGTCTTCTAACATGCGGTGACGTGGAGGAGAATCCCGGCC
CTATGACCGAGTACAAGCCCACGGTGCGCCTCGCCACCCGCGACGACGTCCCCAGGGCCGTACGCACCCT
CGCCGCCGCGTTCGCCGACTACCCCGCCACGCGCCACACCGTCGATCCGGACCGCCACATCGAGCGGGTC
ACCGAGCTGCAAGAACTCTTCCTCACGCGCGTCGGGCTCGACATCGGCAAGGTGTGGGTCGCGGACGACG
GCGCCGCGGTGGCGGTCTGGACCACGCCGGAGAGCGTCGAAGCGGGGGCGGTGTTCGCCGAGATCGGCCC
GCGCATGGCCGAGTTGAGCGGTTCCCGGCTGGCCGCGCAGCAACAGATGGAAGGCCTCCTGGCGCCGCAC
CGGCCCAAGGAGCCCGCGTGGTTCCTGGCCACCGTCGGCGTCTCGCCCGACCACCAGGGCAAGGGTCTGG
GCAGCGCCGTCGTGCTCCCCGGAGTGGAGGCGGCCGAGCGCGCCGGGGTGCCCGCCTTCCTGGAGACCTC
CGCGCCCCGCAACCTCCCCTTCTACGAGCGGCTCGGCTTCACCGTCACCGCCGACGTCGAGGTGCCCGAA
GGACCGCGCACCTGGTGCATGACCCGCAAGCCCGGTGCCTGAAATCAACCTCTGGATTACAAAATTTGTG
GGTAAACTTGTTTATTGCAGCTTATAATGGTTACAAATAAAGCAATAGCATCACAAATTTCACAAATAAA
GCATTTTTTTCACTGCATTCTAGTTGTGGTTTGTCCAAACTCATCAATGTATCTTATCATGTCTGGAATT
GACTCAAATGATGTCAATTAGTCTATCAGAAGCTCATCTGGTCTCCCTTCCGGGGGACAAGACATCCCTG
TTTAATATTTAAACAGCAGTGTTCCCAAACTGGGTTCTTATATCCCTTGCTCTGGTCAACCAGGTTGCAG
GGTTTCCTGTCCTCACAGGAACGAAGTCCCTAAAGAAACAGTGGCAGCCAGGTTTAGCCCCGGAATTGAC
TGGATTCCTTTTTTAGGGCCCATTGGTATGGCTTTTTCCCCGTATCCCCCCAGGTGTCTGCAGGCTCAAA
GAGCAGCGAGAAGCGTTCAGAGGAAAGCGATCCCGTGCCACCTTCCCCGTGCCCGGGCTGTCCCCGCACG
CTGCCGGCTCGGGGATGCGGGGGGAGCGCCGGACCGGAGCGGAGCCCCGGGCGGCTCGCTGCTGCCCCCT
AGCGGGGGAGGGACGTAATTACATCCCTGGGGGCTTTGGGGGGGGGCTGTCCCTGATATCTATAACAAGA
AAATATATATATAATAAGTTATCACGTAAGTAGAACATGAAATAACAATATAATTATCGTATGAGTTAAA
TCTTAAAAGTCACGTAAAAGATAATCATGCGTCATTTTGACTCACGCGGTCGTTATAGTTCAAAATCAGT
GACACTTACCGCATTGACAAGCACGCCTCACGGGAGCTCCAAGCGGCGACTGAGATGTCCTAAATGCACA
GCGACGGATTCGCGCTATTTAGAAAGAGAGAGCAATATTTCAAGAATGCATGCGTCAATTTTACGCAGAC
TATCTTTCTAGGGTTAATCTAGCTGCATCAGGATCATATCGTCGGGTCTTTTTTCCGGCTCAGTCATCGC
CCAAGCTGGCGCTATCTGGGCATCGGGGAGGAAGAAGCCCGTGCCTTTTCCCGCGAGGTTGAAGCGGCAT
GGAAAGAGTTTGCCGAGGATGACTGCTGCTGCATTGACGTTGAGCGAAAACGCACGTTTACCATGATGAT
TCGGGAAGGTGTGGCCATGCACGCCTTTAACGGTGAACTGTTCGTTCAGGCCACCTGGGATACCAGTTCG
TCGCGGCTTTTCCGGACACAGTTCCGGATGGTCAGCCCGAAGCGCATCAGCAACCCGAACAATACCGGCG
ACAGCCGGAACTGCCGTGCCGGTGTGCAGATTAATGACAGCGGTGCGGCGCTGGGATATTACGTCAGCGA
GGACGGGTATCCTGGCTGGATGCCGCAGAAATGGACATGGATACCCCGTGAGTTACCCGGCGGGCGCGCT
TGGCGTAATCATGGTCATAGCTGTTTCCTGTGTGAAATTGTTATCCGCTCACAATTCCACACAACATACG
AGCCGGAAGCATAAAGTGTAAAGCCTGGGGTGCCTAATGAGTGAGCTAACTCACATTAATTGCGTTGCGC
TCACTGCCCGCTTTCCAGTCGGGAAACCTGTCGTGCCAGCTGCATTAATGAATCGGCCAACGCGCGGGGA
GAGGCGGTTTGCGTATTGGGCGCTCTTCCGCTTCCTCGCTCACTGACTCGCTGCGCTCGGTCGTTCGGCT
GCGGCGAGCGGTATCAGCTCACTCAAAGGCGGTAATACGGTTATCCACAGAATCAGGGGATAACGCAGGA
AAGAACATGTGAGCAAAAGGCCAGCAAAAGGCCAGGAACCGTAAAAAGGCCGCGTTGCTGGCGTTTTTCC
ATAGGCTCCGCCCCCCTGACGAGCATCACAAAAATCGACGCTCAAGTCAGAGGTGGCGAAACCCGACAGG
ACTATAAAGATACCAGGCGTTTCCCCCTGGAAGCTCCCTCGTGCGCTCTCCTGTTCCGACCCTGCCGCTT
ACCGGATACCTGTCCGCCTTTCTCCCTTCGGGAAGCGTGGCGCTTTCTCATAGCTCACGCTGTAGGTATC
TCAGTTCGGTGTAGGTCGTTCGCTCCAAGCTGGGCTGTGTGCACGAACCCCCCGTTCAGCCCGACCGCTG
CGCCTTATCCGGTAACTATCGTCTTGAGTCCAACCCGGTAAGACACGACTTATCGCCACTGGCAGCAGCC
ACTGGTAACAGGATTAGCAGAGCGAGGTATGTAGGCGGTGCTACAGAGTTCTTGAAGTGGTGGCCTAACT
ACGGCTACACTAGAAGAACAGTATTTGGTATCTGCGCTCTGCTGAAGCCAGTTACCTTCGGAAAAAGAGT
TGGTAGCTCTTGATCCGGCAAACAAACCACCGCTGGTAGCGGTGGTTTTTTTGTTTGCAAGCAGCAGATT
ACGCGCAGAAAAAAAGGATCTCAAGAAGATCCTTTGATCTTTTCTACGGGGTCTGACGCTCAGTGGAACG
AAAACTCACGTTAAGGGATTTTGGTCATGAGATTATCAAAAAGGATCTTCACCTAGATCCTTTTAAATTA
AAAATGAAGTTTTAAATCAATCTAAAGTATATATGAGTAAACTTGGTCTGACAGTTACCAATGCTTAATC
AGTGAGGCACCTATCTCAGCGATCTGTCTATTTCGTTCATCCATAGTTGCCTGACTCCCCGTCGTGTAGA
TAACTACGATACGGGAGGGCTTACCATCTGGCCCCAGTGCTGCAATGATACCGCGAGACCCACGCTCACC
GGCTCCAGATTTATCAGCAATAAACCAGCCAGCCGGAAGGGCCGAGCGCAGAAGTGGTCCTGCAACTTTA
TCCGCCTCCATCCAGTCTATTAATTGTTGCCGGGAAGCTAGAGTAAGTAGTTCGCCAGTTAATAGTTTGC
GCAACGTTGTTGCCATTGCTACAGGCATCGTGGTGTCACGCTCGTCGTTTGGTATGGCTTCATTCAGCTC
CGGTTCCCAACGATCAAGGCGAGTTACATGATCCCCCATGTTGTGCAAAAAAGCGGTTAGCTCCTTCGGT
CCTCCGATCGTTGTCAGAAGTAAGTTGGCCGCAGTGTTATCACTCATGGTTATGGCAGCACTGCATAATT
CTCTTACTGTCATGCCATCCGTAAGATGCTTTTCTGTGACTGGTGAGTACTCAACCAAGTCATTCTGAGA
ATAGTGTATGCGGCGACCGAGTTGCTCTTGCCCGGCGTCAATACGGGATAATACCGCGCCACATAGCAGA
ACTTTAAAAGTGCTCATCATTGGAAAACGTTCTTCGGGGCGAAAACTCTCAAGGATCTTACCGCTGTTGA
GATCCAGTTCGATGTAACCCACTCGTGCACCCAACTGATCTTCAGCATCTTTTACTTTCACCAGCGTTTC
TGGGTGAGCAAAAACAGGAAGGCAAAATGCCGCAAAAAAGGGAATAAGGGCGACACGGAAATGTTGAATA
CTCATACTCTTCCTTTTTCAATATTATTGAAGCATTTATCAGGGTTATTGTCTCATGAGCGGATACATAT
TTGAATGTATTTAGAAAAATAAACAAATAGGGGTTCCGCGCACATTTCCCCGAAAAGTGCCACCTAAATT
GTAAGCGTTAATATTTTGTTAAAATTCGCGTTAAATTTTTGTTAAATCAGCTCATTTTTTAACCAATAGG
CCGAAATCGGCAAAATCCCTTATAAATCAAAAGAATAGACCGAGATAGGGT
[37 nt withheld, positions 8592-8628]
AAAGAACGTGGACTCCAACGTCAAAGG
[49 nt withheld, positions 8656-8704]
T
[91 nt withheld, positions 8706-8796]
G
[124 nt withheld, positions 8798-8921]
CCCATTCGCCATTCAGGCTGCGCAACTGTTGGGAAGGGCGATCGGTGCGGGCCTCTTCGCTATTACGCCA
GCTGGCGAAAGGGGGATGTGCTGCAAGGCGATTAAGTTGGGTAACGCCAGGGTTTTCCCAGTCACGACGT
T
